Addgene plasmid #207604: pDWJ27
Purpose: GFP-BIB expression
Depositing lab: Colin Kleanthous. Depositing organization: University of Oxford. Publication: Tunable force transduction through the Escherichia coli cell envelope. Williams-Jones DP, Webby MN, Press CE, Gradon JM, Armstrong SR, Szczepaniak J, Kleanthous C. Proc Natl Acad Sci U S A. 2023 Nov 21;120(47):e2306707120. doi: 10.1073/pnas.2306707120. Epub 2023 Nov 16. PubMed 37972066.
Backbone
  Vector backbone: pBAD24
  Vector type: Bacterial Expression
Growth in bacteria
  Bacterial resistance: Ampicillin, 100 μg/mL
  Growth temperature: 37°C
  Growth strain: DH5alpha
  Copy number: Unknown
Gene/Insert
  Gene/Insert name: GFP-BIB
  Species: E. coli
  Insert size (bp): 1539
  Cloning method: Restriction Enzyme; 5′ cloning site Unknown (unknown if destroyed)
Resource information
  A portion of this plasmid was derived from a plasmid made by: Synthesised
Terms and licenses: Academic/Nonprofit Terms; Industry Terms: Not Available to Industry
Depositor comments: Gene was synthesised with codon optimisation
How to cite: pDWJ27 was a gift from Colin Kleanthous (Addgene plasmid # 207604 ; http://n2t.net/addgene:207604 ; RRID:Addgene_207604)
