[The description below was written by a language model from this plasmid's Addgene catalogue record and pLannotate feature annotations shown in this document.]
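Description:
pDWJ27 is a bacterial expression plasmid built on the pBAD24 backbone for arabinose-inducible production of a GFP fusion protein in Escherichia coli. It replicates from a ColE1/pMB1-type origin and is selected with ampicillin through the bla (AmpR) gene and its own promoter. An M13 phage origin is also present, along with remnants of the pBR322 lineage (fragments of bom, rop, the tetracycline resistance gene and its promoter) that are annotated only as partial features and are unlikely to be functional. The repository lists the copy number as unknown.

The payload, named GFP-BIB in the record, is a synthesised, codon-optimised insert of about 1.5 kb placed downstream of the araBAD promoter, with the divergently transcribed araC regulator supplying arabinose-dependent control so that expression can be titrated with the inducer. The feature table resolves the insert into a superfolder GFP coding sequence followed, after a short gap, by a region annotated as E. coli tonB, indicating an N-terminal GFP fusion to a TonB-related protein. TonB is the inner-membrane-anchored protein that couples energy to outer membrane receptors for active uptake of substrates such as iron chelates and cobalamin. The record does not explain what "BIB" stands for or how this sequence differs from wild-type TonB. A fragment of the multiple cloning site follows the insert, and transcription ends at the rrnB T1 and T2 terminators that follow a 5S rRNA segment.

The associated publication concerns force transduction through the E. coli cell envelope, so the plasmid presumably allows fluorescence-based visualisation of this TonB-derived fusion in live bacteria, though the stated purpose is simply GFP-BIB expression.
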