Features (pLannotate 1.2.2; 16 found; start..end, strand, type, name):
     96..974     -  CDS            araC: L-arabinose regulatory protein; araC
   1001..1285    +  promoter       araBAD promoter: araBAD; promoter of the L-arabinose operon of E. coli; the araC regulatory gene is transcribed in the opposite direction (Guzman et al., 1995)
   1333..2028    +  CDS            Superfolder GFP: Superfolder GFP is a basic (constitutively fluorescent) green fluorescent protein published in 2005, derived from Aequorea victoria. It is reported to be a very rapidly-maturing weak dimer.
   2056..2868    +  CDS            tonB: TONB_ECOLI - Also known as exbA. Experimental evidence at protein level: Swiss-Prot protein existence level 1. Interacts with outer membrane receptor proteins that carry out high-affinity binding and energy dependent uptake into the periplasmic space of specific substrates such as cobalamin, and various iron compounds (such as iron dicitrate, enterochelin, aerobactin, etc.). In the absence of TonB these receptors bind their substrates but do not carry out active transport. TonB also interacts with some colicins and is involved in the energy-dependent, irreversible steps of bacteriophages phi 8
   2872..2905    +  misc_feature   MCS (fragment): pUC18/19 multiple cloning site
   2989..3104    +  ncRNA          5S rRNA: Accession: RF00001 - 5S ribosomal RNA
   3108..3194    +  terminator     rrnB T1 terminator: Escherichia coli rrnB; transcription terminator T1 from the E. coli rrnB gene
   3286..3313    +  terminator     rrnB T2 terminator: transcription terminator T2 from the E. coli rrnB gene
   3332..3423    +  promoter       AmpR promoter: bla
   3424..4284    +  CDS            AmpR: β-lactamase; bla; confers resistance to ampicillin, carbenicillin, and related antibiotics
   4326..4706    +  rep_origin     M13 ori (sequence partly withheld): M13 bacteriophage origin of replication; arrow indicates direction of (+) strand synthesis
   4892..5480    +  rep_origin     ori: high-copy-number ColE1/pMB1/pBR322/pUC origin of replication
   5666..5717    -  misc_feature   bom (fragment): basis of mobility region from pBR322
   5833..5872    -  CDS            rop (fragment): Rop protein, which maintains plasmids at low copy number; rop
   5873..6058    -  CDS            TcR (fragment): tetracycline efflux protein; tet; confers resistance to tetracycline
   6068..6       +  promoter       tet promoter (fragment) (across the origin): E. coli promoter for tetracycline efflux protein gene
>Addgene plasmid #207604 | pDWJ27 | addgene full sequence | sequence record 414398 | Addgene NGS Result
ATCGATGCATAATGTGCCTGTCAAATGGACGAAGCAGGGATTCTGCAAACCCTATGCTACTCCGTCAAGC
CGTCAATTGTCTGATTCGTTACCAATTATGACAACTTGACGGCTACATCATTCACTTTTTCTTCACAACC
GGCACGGAACTCGCTCGGGCTGGCCCCGGTGCATTTTTTAAATACCCGCGAGAAATAGAGTTGATCGTCA
AAACCAACATTGCGACCGACGGTGGCGATAGGCATCCGGGTGGTGCTCAAAAGCAGCTTCGCCTGGCTGA
TACGTTGGTCCTCGCGCCAGCTTAAGACGCTAATCCCTAACTGCTGGCGGAAAAGATGTGACAGACGCGA
CGGCGACAAGCAAACATGCTGTGCGACGCTGGCGATATCAAAATTGCTGTCTGCCAGGTGATCGCTGATG
TACTGACAAGCCTCGCGTACCCGATTATCCATCGGTGGATGGAGCGACTCGTTAATCGCTTCCATGCGCC
GCAGTAACAATTGCTCAAGCAGATTTATCGCCAGCAGCTCCGAATAGCGCCCTTCCCCTTGCCCGGCGTT
AATGATTTGCCCAAACAGGTCGCTGAAATGCGGCTGGTGCGCTTCATCCGGGCGAAAGAACCCCGTATTG
GCAAATATTGACGGCCAGTTAAGCCATTCATGCCAGTAGGCGCGCGGACGAAAGTAAACCCACTGGTGAT
ACCATTCGCGAGCCTCCGGATGACGACCGTAGTGATGAATCTCTCCTGGCGGGAACAGCAAAATATCACC
CGGTCGGCAAACAAATTCTCGTCCCTGATTTTTCACCACCCCCTGACCGCGAATGGTGAGATTGAGAATA
TAACCTTTCATTCCCAGCGGTCGGTCGATAAAAAAATCGAGATAACCGTTGGCCTCAATCGGCGTTAAAC
CCGCCACCAGATGGGCATTAAACGAGTATCCCGGCAGCAGGGGATCATTTTGCGCTTCAGCCATACTTTT
CATACTCCCGCCATTCAGAGAAGAAACCAATTGTCCATATTGCATCAGACATTGCCGTCACTGCGTCTTT
TACTGGCTCTTCTCGCTAACCAAACCGGTAACCCCGCTTATTAAAAGCATTCTGTAACAAAGCGGGACCA
AAGCCATGACAAAAACGCGTAACAAAAGTGTCTATAATCACGGCAGAAAAGTCCACATTGATTATTTGCA
CGGCGTCACACTTTGCTATGCCATAGCATTTTTATCCATAAGATTAGCGGATCCTACCTGACGCTTTTTA
TCGCAACTCTCTACTGTTTCTCCATACCCGTTTTTTTGGGCTAGCAGGAGGAATTCACCATGGTACCCGG
GGATGGATAGCACCGAAAGCCTGTTTACCGGTGTTGTTCCGATTCTGGTTGAACTGGATGGTGATGTTAA
TGGCCACAAATTTTCAGTTCGTGGTGAAGGCGAAGGTGATGCAACCAATGGTAAACTGACCCTGAAATTT
ATCTGTACCACCGGCAAACTGCCGGTTCCGTGGCCGACACTGGTTACCACACTGACCTATGGTGTTCAGT
GTTTTAGCCGTTATCCGGATCATATGAAACAGCACGATTTCTTTAAAAGCGCAATGCCGGAAGGTTATGT
TCAAGAACGTACCATCACGTTTAAAGATGATGGCACCTATAAAACCCGTGCCGAAGTTAAATTTGAAGGT
GATACCCTGGTGAATCGCATTGAACTGAAAGGCATTGATTTCAAAGAAGATGGCAATATCCTGGGCCACA
AACTGGAATATAATTATAACAGCCACAACGTGTATATCACCGCAGACAAACAGAAAAATGGCATCAAAGC
CAACTTTAAGATTCGGCATAATGTGGAAGATGGTAGCGTTCAGCTGGCAGATCATTATCAGCAGAATACC
CCGATTGGTGATGGTCCGGTTCTGCTGCCGGATAATCATTATCTGAGCACCCAGAGCAAACTGAGCAAAG
ATCCGAATGAAAAACGTGATCACATGGTGCTGCTGGAATTTGTTACCGCAGCAGGTATTACCGGTGGTAG
CGGTGGTTCAGGTGGTGGTGGTAGCACCCTGGATCTGCCTCGTCGTTTTCCTTGGCCGACGCTGCTGAGC
GTTTGTATTCATGGTGCAGTTGTTGCAGGTCTGCTGTATACCAGCGTTCATCAGGTTATTGAACTGCCTG
CACCGGCACAGCCTGCAGATTACAAAACCGGTGGCAATGGTAATGGTGGTCCGACCGGTAGCGGTAATAG
CGGTGGCGGTGGCTCAGGCAATGGTGGCGGTAATGGTAATTCTGGTGGTGGCAGCGGTACAGGTGGTAAT
GGCAGCGCAGGTAACGGCAATGGCGGTCCTACCGGCTCAGGTAATTCAGGCGGAGGCGGTTCAGGTAATG
GCGGAGGCAATGGCAACAGCGGTGGTGGAAGTGGCACTGGTGGCAACGGTTCTGCAGGCAACGGTAACGG
TGGCCCTACAGGTTCTGGTAACAGTGGTGGCGGAGGTAGCGGCAACGGTGGTGGTAACGGAAATAGTGGC
GGTGGTTCTGGCACCGGTGGAAATGGCAGTGCACCTGGCACCGGCACCGCAGCAACCAGCAAACCGGTTA
CCAGCGTGGCAAGCGGTCCGCGTGCACTGAGCCGTAATCAGCCGCAGTATCCGGCACGTGCACAGGCACT
GCGTATTGAAGGTCAGGTTAAAGTGAAATTTGATGTGACACCGGATGGTCGTGTTGATAATGTTCAGATT
CTGAGCGCAAAACCGGCAAATATGTTTGAACGTGAAGTGAAAAATGCAATGCGTCGTTGGCGTTATGAAC
CGGGTAAACCTGGTAGTGGTATTGTTGTGAATATCCTGTTTAAAATCAACGGCACCACCGAAATCCAGTA
AATCCTCTAGAGTCGACCTGCAGGCATGCAAGCTTGGCTGTTTTGGCGGATGAGAGAAGATTTTCAGCCT
GATACAGATTAAATCAGAACGCAGAAGCGGTCTGATAAAACAGAATTTGCCTGGCGGCAGTAGCGCGGTG
GTCCCACCTGACCCCATGCCGAACTCAGAAGTGAAACGCCGTAGCGCCGATGGTAGTGTGGGGTCTCCCC
ATGCGAGAGTAGGGAACTGCCAGGCATCAAATAAAACGAAAGGCTCAGTCGAAAGACTGGGCCTTTCGTT
TTATCTGTTGTTTGTCGGTGAACGCTCTCCTGAGTAGGACAAATCCGCCGGGAGCGGATTTGAACGTTGC
GAAGCAACGGCCCGGAGGGTGGCGGGCAGGACGCCCGCCATAAACTGCCAGGCATCAAATTAAGCAGAAG
GCCATCCTGACGGATGGCCTTTTTGCGTTTCTACAAACTCTTTTGTTTATTTTTCTAAATACATTCAAAT
ATGTATCCGCTCATGAGACAATAACCCTGATAAATGCTTCAATAATATTGAAAAAGGAAGAGTATGAGTA
TTCAACATTTCCGTGTCGCCCTTATTCCCTTTTTTGCGGCATTTTGCCTTCCTGTTTTTGCTCACCCAGA
AACGCTGGTGAAAGTAAAAGATGCTGAAGATCAGTTGGGTGCACGAGTGGGTTACATCGAACTGGATCTC
AACAGCGGTAAGATCCTTGAGAGTTTTCGCCCCGAAGAACGTTTTCCAATGATGAGCACTTTTAAAGTTC
TGCTATGTGGCGCGGTATTATCCCGTGTTGACGCCGGGCAAGAGCAACTCGGTCGCCGCATACACTATTC
TCAGAATGACTTGGTTGAGTACTCACCAGTCACAGAAAAGCATCTTACGGATGGCATGACAGTAAGAGAA
TTATGCAGTGCTGCCATAACCATGAGTGATAACACTGCGGCCAACTTACTTCTGACAACGATCGGAGGAC
CGAAGGAGCTAACCGCTTTTTTGCACAACATGGGGGATCATGTAACTCGCCTTGATCGTTGGGAACCGGA
GCTGAATGAAGCCATACCAAACGACGAGCGTGACACCACGATGCCTGTAGCAATGGCAACAACGTTGCGC
AAACTATTAACTGGCGAACTACTTACTCTAGCTTCCCGGCAACAATTAATAGACTGGATGGAGGCGGATA
AAGTTGCAGGACCACTTCTGCGCTCGGCCCTTCCGGCTGGCTGGTTTATTGCTGATAAATCTGGAGCCGG
TGAGCGTGGGTCTCGCGGTATCATTGCAGCACTGGGGCCAGATGGTAAGCCCTCCCGTATCGTAGTTATC
TACACGACGGGGAGTCAGGCAACTATGGATGAACGAAATAGACAGATCGCTGAGATAGGTGCCTCACTGA
TTAAGCATTGGTAACTGTCAGACCAAGTTTACTCATATATACTTTAGATTGATT
[125 nt withheld, positions 4325-4449]
C
[141 nt withheld, positions 4451-4591]
CCTTTGACGTTGGAGTCCACGTTCTTT
[37 nt withheld, positions 4619-4655]
ACCCTATCTCGGGCTATTCTTTTGATTTATAAGGGATTTTGCCGATTTCGGCCTATTGGTTAAAAAATGA
GCTGATTTAACAAAAATTTAACGCGAATTTTAACAAAATATTAACGTTTACAATTTAAAAGGATCTAGGT
GAAGATCCTTTTTGATAATCTCATGACCAAAATCCCTTAACGTGAGTTTTCGTTCCACTGAGCGTCAGAC
CCCGTAGAAAAGATCAAAGGATCTTCTTGAGATCCTTTTTTTCTGCGCGTAATCTGCTGCTTGCAAACAA
AAAAACCACCGCTACCAGCGGTGGTTTGTTTGCCGGATCAAGAGCTACCAACTCTTTTTCCGAAGGTAAC
TGGCTTCAGCAGAGCGCAGATACCAAATACTGTCCTTCTAGTGTAGCCGTAGTTAGGCCACCACTTCAAG
AACTCTGTAGCACCGCCTACATACCTCGCTCTGCTAATCCTGTTACCAGTGGCTGCTGCCAGTGGCGATA
AGTCGTGTCTTACCGGGTTGGACTCAAGACGATAGTTACCGGATAAGGCGCAGCGGTCGGGCTGAACGGG
GGGTTCGTGCACACAGCCCAGCTTGGAGCGAACGACCTACACCGAACTGAGATACCTACAGCGTGAGCTA
TGAGAAAGCGCCACGCTTCCCGAAGGGAGAAAGGCGGACAGGTATCCGGTAAGCGGCAGGGTCGGAACAG
GAGAGCGCACGAGGGAGCTTCCAGGGGGAAACGCCTGGTATCTTTATAGTCCTGTCGGGTTTCGCCACCT
CTGACTTGAGCGTCGATTTTTGTGATGCTCGTCAGGGGGGCGGAGCCTATGGAAAAACGCCAGCAACGCG
GCCTTTTTACGGTTCCTGGCCTTTTGCTGGCCTTTTGCTCACATGTTCTTTCCTGCGTTATCCCCTGATT
CTGTGGATAACCGTATTACCGCCTTTGAGTGAGCTGATACCGCTCGCCGCAGCCGAACGACCGAGCGCAG
CGAGTCAGTGAGCGAGGAAGCGGAAGAGCGCCTGATGCGGTATTTTCTCCTTACGCATCTGTGCGGTATT
TCACACCGCATAGGGTCATGGCTGCGCCCCGACACCCGCCAACACCCGCTGACGCGCCCTGACGGGCTTG
TCTGCTCCCGGCATCCGCTTACAGACAAGCTGTGACCGTCTCCGGGAGCTGCATGTGTCAGAGGTTTTCA
CCGTCATCACCGAAACGCGCGAGGCAGAAGGAGATGGCGCCCAACAGTCCCCCGGCCACGGGGCCTGCCA
CCATACCCACGCCGAAACAAGCGCTCATGAGCCCGAAGTGGCGAGCCCGATCTTCCCCATCGGTGATGTC
GGCGATATAGGCGCCAGCAACCGCACCTGTGGCGCCGGTGATGCCGGCCACGATGCGTCCGGCGTAGAGG
ATCTGCTCATGTTTGACAGCTTATC
